Addgene plasmid #21591: pcDNA3-Myc3-Cul3 H2M/H5M
Depositing lab: Yue Xiong. Depositing organization: University of North Carolina at Chapel Hill. Publication: BTB protein Keap1 targets antioxidant transcription factor Nrf2 for ubiquitination by the Cullin 3-Roc1 ligase. Furukawa M, Xiong Y. Mol Cell Biol. 2005 Jan . 25(1):162-71. 10.1128/MCB.25.1.162-171.2005 PubMed 15601839.
Backbone
  Vector backbone: pcDNA3
  Backbone manufacturer: Invitrogen
  Backbone size w/o insert (bp): 5437
  Vector type: Mammalian Expression
  Selectable markers: G418
Growth in bacteria
  Bacterial resistance: Ampicillin, 100 μg/mL
  Growth temperature: 37°C
  Growth strain: DH5alpha
  Copy number: Unknown
Gene/Insert
  Gene/Insert name: cullin 3 (alt name: CUL3)
  Species: H. sapiens (human)
  Insert size (bp): 2263
  Mutation: Mutated residues H2M/H5M
  GenBank ID: NM_003590
  Entrez Gene: CUL3 (a.k.a. CUL-3, NEDAUS, PHA2E)
  Tag / fusion protein: myc3 (N terminal on backbone)
  Cloning method: Restriction Enzyme; 5′ cloning site KpnI (not destroyed); 3′ cloning site XbaI (not destroyed)
  Sequencing primers: 5′ T7; 3′ SP6
Terms and licenses: Academic/Nonprofit Terms; Industry Terms: Not Available to Industry
Depositor comments: H2H5 mutant has aa52-55 mutated (LSFE to AAAA), Y125A and R128A
How to cite: pcDNA3-Myc3-Cul3 H2M/H5M was a gift from Yue Xiong (Addgene plasmid # 21591 ; http://n2t.net/addgene:21591 ; RRID:Addgene_21591)
