[The description below was written by a language model from this plasmid's Addgene catalogue record.]
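Description:
pcDNA3-Myc3-Cul3 H2M/H5M is a mammalian expression plasmid built on the Invitrogen pcDNA3 backbone (about 5.4 kb without insert) that encodes a mutant form of human cullin 3 (CUL3). It is propagated in E. coli under ampicillin selection, and G418 can be used to select transfected mammalian cells, consistent with the neomycin resistance cassette that pcDNA3 normally carries. No feature table accompanies the record, so the promoter is not explicitly stated. However, pcDNA3 conventionally drives inserts from the CMV immediate-early promoter, and the T7 and SP6 sequencing primer sites listed are the ones that flank the pcDNA3 polylinker.

The roughly 2.3 kb CUL3 insert was cloned between KpnI and XbaI sites, both of which were preserved. It is fused at its N terminus to a triple Myc epitope tag supplied by the backbone, which allows detection and immunoprecipitation with anti-Myc antibodies. The H2M/H5M designation refers to combined substitutions. According to the depositor's comments, residues 52–55 are changed from LSFE to four alanines, and Y125 and R128 are each changed to alanine. The name suggests that these changes fall in two helices of the cullin N-terminal region, but the record does not spell out their functional consequence.

The associated publication concerns the BTB protein Keap1 targeting the transcription factor Nrf2 for ubiquitination by the Cullin 3–Roc1 ligase. The construct therefore most plausibly serves as a mutant comparator to wild-type CUL3 in transfection-based binding and ubiquitination experiments that examine how CUL3 engages BTB-domain substrate adaptors.
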