>Addgene plasmid #21591 | pcDNA3-Myc3-Cul3 H2M/H5M | addgene partial sequence | sequence record 27264 | 21591 with CMV-F
AGCAGAGCTCTCTGGCTACTAGAGAACCCACTGCTTACTGGCTTATCGAAATTAATACGACTCACTATAG
GGAGACCCAAGCTATGGAGCAAAAGCTCATCTCAGAGGAAGATCTGGAATTAGAGCAAAAGCTCATCTCA
GAGGAAGATCTGGAATTAGAGCAAAAGCTCATCTCAGAGGAAGATCTGGAATTCAGGATCCTGATATCCG
CGGTACCGAGCACCATGTCGAATCTGAGCAAAGGCACGGGCAGCCGGAAGGACACCAAGATGCGGATCCG
GGCATTTCCGATGACCATGGATGAAAAATATGTAAACAGCATTTGGGACCTTCTGAAAAATGCAATTCAA
GAAATCCAGCGTAAGAATAACAGTGGTGCTGCTGCTGCGGAACTCTATAGAAATGCATATACAATGGTTT
TGCATAAACATGGAGAAAAGCTCTACACTGGACTAAGAGAAGTTGTTACCGAACATCTCATAAATAAGGT
GCGAGAAGATGTACTAAATTCATTGAATAACAACTTTCTTCAAACGCTAAATCAAGCTTGGAATGATCAT
CAAACAGCTATGGTGATGATTAGAGACATACTAATGGCCATGGACGCTGTGTATGTACAACAAAATAATG
TGGAGAACGTCTACAATTTGGGATTAATTATTTTTCGAGATCAAGTTGTACGTTATGGGTGTATTAGGGA
TCATCTACGGCAACTCTATTGGATATGATTGCAAGAG
